Addgene plasmid #16414: pNeDaKO-Hyg
Depositing lab: Bert Vogelstein. Depositing organization: Johns Hopkins University and School of Medicine. Publication: Facile methods for generating human somatic cell gene knockouts using recombinant adeno-associated viruses. Kohli M, Rago C, Lengauer C, Kinzler KW, Vogelstein B. Nucleic Acids Res. 2004 . 32(1):e3. 10.1093/nar/gnh009 PubMed 14704360.
Backbone
  Vector backbone: pBluescript SK+
  Backbone manufacturer: Stratagene
  Backbone size w/o insert (bp): 3000
  Vector type: Mammalian Expression, Cre/Lox
  Selectable markers: Hygromycin, Zeocin
Growth in bacteria
  Bacterial resistance: Ampicillin, 100 μg/mL
  Growth temperature: 37°C
  Growth strain: DH5alpha
  Copy number: High Copy
Gene/Insert
  Gene/Insert name: PGK-HygR & ZeoR
  Cloning method: Restriction Enzyme; 5′ cloning site BstXI (unknown if destroyed); 3′ cloning site KpnI (unknown if destroyed)
  Sequencing primers: 5′ mPGK-F; 3′ T7
Terms and licenses: Academic/Nonprofit Terms; Industry Terms: Not Available to Industry
Depositor comments: Part of vector system to facilitate and simplify the use of rAAV for creating KOs in human cells. The other vectors for this system, pAAV-MCS, pAAV-RC, and pHelper, can be purchased from Stratagene. The sequence information is the sequence between linkers A and B. See author's map and article for more information. In the author's map, restriction sites for the generation of pNeDaKO fragments used for fusion PCR are shown. A and B refer to linkers A and B; yellow arrows: loxP sites; PGK: phosphoglycerate kinase eukaryotic promoter; Hyg: hygromycin resistance gene; EM 7: EM7 prokaryotic promoter; Zeo: zeomycin resistance gene; Amp: ampicillin resistance gene. Note that though the Hyg-R gene has a point mutation, the Vogelstein lab has used this construct to for Hyg selection extensively.
How to cite: pNeDaKO-Hyg was a gift from Bert Vogelstein (Addgene plasmid # 16414 ; http://n2t.net/addgene:16414 ; RRID:Addgene_16414)
