[The description below was written by a language model from this plasmid's Addgene catalogue record.]
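Description:
pNeDaKO-Hyg is a pBluescript SK+–based plasmid (backbone about 3 kb) that serves as the source of a selectable-marker cassette for building recombinant adeno-associated virus (rAAV) gene-targeting vectors for human somatic cells. It is a high-copy plasmid propagated in E. coli under ampicillin selection. The record classifies it as a mammalian expression and Cre/Lox vector, with hygromycin and zeocin listed as additional selectable markers.

The insert, placed between the BstXI and KpnI sites, contains a hygromycin resistance gene driven by the eukaryotic phosphoglycerate kinase (PGK) promoter, together with a zeocin resistance gene driven by the prokaryotic EM7 promoter. The PGK-Hyg unit allows selection of mammalian cells that have integrated the cassette, while EM7-Zeo provides a bacterial selection that helps recover correctly assembled targeting constructs. According to the depositor's map, loxP sites are present in the cassette, so the marker can be excised by Cre recombinase after targeted clones are identified. The cassette is bounded by two linkers, A and B, and restriction sites are provided to release pNeDaKO fragments that are joined to gene-specific homology arms by fusion PCR.

The plasmid is one part of a system designed to simplify rAAV-mediated knockouts in human cells. The AAV shuttle, rep/cap and helper plasmids needed for virus production are separate, commercially supplied components. The depositor notes that the deposited sequence covers only the region between linkers A and B. The hygromycin resistance gene carries a point mutation, but the construct has been used extensively for hygromycin selection.
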