>Addgene plasmid #16414 | pNeDaKO-Hyg | depositor partial sequence | sequence record 8512 | Author sequence
CTAAAGGGAACAAAAGCTGGAGCTCCACCGCGGTGGATAACTTCGTATAGCATACATTATACGAAGTTAT
CGCGCCCTACCGGGTAGGGGAGGCGCTTTTCCCAAGGCAGTCTGGAGCATGCGCTTTAGCAGCCCCGCTG
GGCACTTGGCGCTACACAAGTGGCCTCTGGCCTCGCACACATTCCACATCCACCGGTAGGCGCCAACCGG
CTCCGTTCTTTGGTGGCCCCTTCGCGCCACCTTCTACTCCTCCCCTAGTCAGGAAGTTCCCCCCCGCCCC
GCAGCTCGCGTCGTGCAGGACGTGACAAATGGAAGTAGCACGTCTCACTAGTCTCGTGCAGATGGACAGC
ACCGCTGAGCAATGGAAGCGGGTAGGCCTTTGGGGCAGCGGCCAATAGCAGCTTTGGCTCCTTCGCTTTC
TGGGCTCAGAGGCTGGGAAGGGGTGGGTCCGGGGGCGGGCTCAGGGGCGGGCTCAGGGGCGGGGCGGGCG
CCCGAAGGTCCTCCGGAAGCCCGGCATTCTGCACGCTTCAAAAGCGCACGTCTGCCGCGCTGTTCTCCTC
TTCCTCATCTCCGGGCCTTTCGAATGGATAGATCCGGAAAGCCTGAACTCACCGCGACGTCTGTCGAGAA
GTTTCTGATCGAAAAGTTCGACAGCGTCTCCGACCTGATGCAGCTCTCGGAGGGCGAAGAATCTCGTGCT
TTCAGCTTCGATGTAGGAGGGCGTGGATATGTCCTGCGGGTAAATAGCTGCGCCGATGGTTTCTACAAAG
ATCGTTATGTTTATCGGCACTTTGCATCGGCCGCGCTCCCGATTCCGGAAGTGCTTGACATTGGGGAATT
CAGCGAGAGCCTGACCTATTGCATCTCCCGCCGTGCACAGGGTGTCACGTTGCAAGACCTGCCTGAAACC
GAACTGCCCGCTGTTCTGCAGCCGGTCGCGGAGGCCATGGATGCGATCGCTGCGGCCGATCTTAGCCAGA
CGAGCGGGTTCGGCCCATTCGGACCGCAAGGAATCGGTCAATACACTACATGGCGTGATTTCATATGCGC
GATTGCTGATCCCCATGTGTATCACTGGCAAACTGTGATGGACGACACCGTCAGTGCGTCCGTCGCGCAG
GCTCTCGATGAGCTGATGCTTTGGGCCGAGGACTGCCCCGAAGTCCGGCACCTCGTGCACGCGGATTTCG
GCTCCAACAATGTCCTGACGGACAATGGCCGCATAACAGCGGTCATTGACTGGAGCGAGGCGATGTTCGG
GGATTCCCAATACGAGGTCGCCAACATCTTCTTCTGGAGGCCGTGGTTGGCTTGTATGGAGCAGCAGACG
CGCTACTTCGAGCGGAGGCATCCGGAGCTTGCAGGATCGCCGCGGCTCCGGGCGTATATGCTCCGCATTG
GTCTTGACCAACTCTATCAGAGCTTGGTTGACGGCAATTTCGATGATGCAGCTTGGGCGCAGGGTCGATG
CGACGCAATCGTCCGATCCGGAGCCGGGACTGTCGGGCGTACACAAATCGCCCGCAGAAGCGCGGCCGTC
TGGACCGATGGCTGTGTAGAAGTACTCGCCGATAGTGGAAACCGACGCCCCAGCACTCGTCCGAGGGCAA
AGGAATAGAGTAGATGCCGACCGAACAAGAGCTGATTTCGAGAACGCCTCAGCCAGCAACTCGCGCGAGC
CTAGCAAGGCAAATGCGAGAGAACGGCCTTACGCTTGGTGGCACAGTTCTCGTCCACAGTTCGCTAAGCT
CGCTCGGCTGGGTCGCGGGAGGGCCGGTCGCAGTGATTCAGGCCCTTCTGGATTGTGTTGGTCCCCAGGG
CACGATTGTCATGCCCACGCACTCGGGTGATCTGACTGATCCCGCAGATTGGAGATCGCCGCCCGTGCCT
GCCGATTGGGTGCAGATCTAGAGCTCGCTGATCAGCCTCGACTGTGCCTTCTAGTTGCCAGCCATCTGTT
GTTTGCCCCTCCCCCGTGCCTTCCTTGACCCTGGAAGGTGCCACTCCCACTGTCCTTTCCTAATAAAATG
AGGAAATTGCATCGCATTGTCTGAGTAGGTGTCATTCTATTCTGGGGGGTGGGGTGGGGCAGGACAGCAA
GGGGGAGGATTGGGAAGACAATAGCAGGCATGCTGGGGATGCGGTGGGCTCTATGGCTTCTGAGGCGGAA
AGAACCAGCTGGGGGCTGCAGCACGTGTTGACAATTAATCATCGGCATAGTATATCGGCATAGTATAATA
CGACTCACTATAGGAGGGCCACCATGGCCAAGTTGACCAGTGCCGTTCCGGTGCTCACCGCGCGCGACGT
CGCCGGAGCGGTCGAGTTCTGGACCGACCGGCTCGGGTTCTCCCGGGACTTCGTGGAGGACGACTTCGCC
GGTGTGGTCCGGGACGACGTGACCCTGTTCATCAGCGCGGTCCAGGACCAGGTGGTGCCGGACAACACCC
TGGCCTGGGTGTGGGTGCGCGGCCTGGACGAGCTGTACGCCGAGTGGTCGGAGGTCGTGTCCACGAACTT
CCGGGACGCCTCCGGGCCGGCCATGACCGAGATCGGCGAGCAGCCGTGGGGGCGGGAGTTCGCCCTGCGC
GACCCGGCCGGCAACTGCGTGCACTTCGTGGCCGAGGAGCAGGACTGAATAACTTCGTATAGCATACATT
ATACGAAGTTATGGTACCCAATTCGCCCTATAGTGAGTCGTATTAC
