>Addgene plasmid #16414 | pNeDaKO-Hyg | addgene partial sequence | sequence record 22997 | 16414 with T3
GGANAACTTCGTATAGCATACATTATACGAAGTTATCGCGCCCTACCGGGTAGGGGAGGCGCTTTTCCCA
AGGCAGTCTGGAGCATGCGCTTTAGCAGCCCCGCTGGGCACTTGGCGCTACACAAGTGGCCTCTGGCCTC
GCACACATTCCACATCCACCGGTAGGCGCCAACCGGCTCCGTTCTTTGGTGGCCCCTTCGCGCCACCTTC
TACTCCTCCCCTAGTCAGGAAGTTCCCCCCCGCCCCGCAGCTCGCGTCGTGCAGGACGTGACAAATGGAA
GTAGCACGTCTCACTAGTCTCGTGCAGATGGACAGCACCGCTGAGCAATGGAAGCGGGTAGGCCTTTGGG
GCAGCGGCCAATAGCAGCTTTGCTCCTTCGCTTTCTGGGCTCAGAGGCTGGGAAGGGGTGGGTCCGGGGG
CGGGCTCAGGGGCGGGCTCAGGGGCGGGGCGGGCGCCCGAAGGTCCTCCGGAGGCCCGGCATTCTGCACG
CTTCAAAAGCGCACGTCTGCCGCGCTGTTCCCCTCTTCCTCATCTCCGGGCCTTTCGAATGGATAGATCC
GGAAAGCCTGAACTCACCGCGACGTCTGTCGAGAAGTTTCTGATCGAAAAGTTCGACAGCGTCTCCGACC
TGATGCAGCTCTCGGAGGGCGAAGAATCTCGTGCTTTCAGCTTCGATGTANGAGGGCGTGGATATGTCCT
GCGGGTAAATAGCTGCGCCGATGGTTTCTACAAAGATCGTTATGTTTATCGGCACTTTGCATCGGCCGCG
CTCCCG
