>Addgene plasmid #16414 | pNeDaKO-Hyg | addgene partial sequence | sequence record 22998 | 16414 with MSCV-rev
GCGCCTCCCTACCCGGTAGGGCGCGATAACTTCGTATAATGTATGCTATACGAAGTTATCCACCGCGGTG
GAGCTCCAGCTTTTGTTCCCTTTAGTGAGGGTTAATTTCGAGCTTGGCGTAATCATGGTCATAGCTGTTT
CCTGTGTGAAATTGTTATCCGCTCACAATTCCACACAACATACGAGCCGGAAGCATAAAGTGTAAAGCCT
GGGGTGCCTAATGAGTGAGCTAACTCACATTAATTGCGTTGCGCTCACTGCCCGCTTTCCAGTCGGGAAA
CCTGTCGTGCCAGCTGCATTAATGAATCGGCCAACGCGCGGGGAGAGGCGGTTTGCGTATTGGGCGCTCT
TCCGCTTCCTCGCTCACTGACTCGCTGCGCTCGGTCGTTCGGCTGCGGCGAGCGGTATCAGCTCACTCAA
AGGCGGTAATACGGTTATCCACAGAATCAGGGGATAACGCAGGAAAGAACATGTGAGCAAAAGGCCAGCA
AAAGGCCAGGAACCGTAAAAAGGCCGCGTTGCTGGCGTTTTTCCATAGGCTCCGCCCCCCTGACGAGCAT
CACAAAAATCGACGCTCAAGTCAGAGGTGGCGAAACCCGACAGGACTATAAAGATACCAGGCGTTTCCCC
CTGGAAGCTCCCTCGTGCGCTCTCCTGTTCCGACCCTGCCGCTTACCGGATACCTGTCCGCCTTTCTCCC
TTCGGGAAGCGTGGCGCTTTCTCATAGCTCACGCTGTNGTATCTCAGTTCGGTGTAGGTCGCTTCGCTCC
AAGCTGG
