>Addgene plasmid #16414 | pNeDaKO-Hyg | addgene partial sequence | sequence record 22999 | 16414 with mPGK-F
TCCCTCTTCTCATCTCCGGGCCTTTCGAATGGATAGATCCGGAAAGCCTGAACTCACCGCGACGTCTGTC
GAGAAGTTTCTGATCGAAAAGTTCGACAGCGTCTCCGACCTGATGCAGCTCTCGGAGGGCGAAGAATCTC
GTGCTTTCAGCTTCGATGTAGGAGGGCGTGGATATGTCCTGCGGGTAAATAGCTGCGCCGATGGTTTCTA
CAAAGATCGTTATGTTTATCGGCACTTTGCATCGGCCGCGCTCCCGATTCCGGAAGTGCTTGACATTGGG
GAATTCAGCGAGAGCCTGACCTATTGCATCTCCCGCCGTGCACAGGGTGTCACGTTGCAAGACCTGCCTG
AAACCGAACTGCCCGCTGTTCTGCAGCCGGTCGCGGAGGCCATGGGTGCGATCGCTGCGGCCGATCTTAG
CCAGACGAGCGGGTTCGGCCCATTCGGACCGCAAGGAATCGGTCAATACACTACATGGCGTGATTTCATA
TGCGCGATTGCTAATCCCCATGTGTATCACTGGCAAACTGTGATGGACGACACCGTCAGTGCGTCCGTCG
CGCAGGCTCTCGATGAGCTGATGCTTTGGGCCGAGGACTGCCCCGAAGTCCGGCACCTCGTGCACGCGGA
TTTCGGCTCCAACAATGTCCTGACGGACAATGGCCGCATAACAGCGGTCATTGACTGGAGCGAGGCGATG
TTCGGGGATTCCCCAATACGANGTCGCCAACATCTTCTTCTGGANGCCGTGGTTGNNTTGTATGGAGCAG
CAAACCTCCCTACTTCGAGCGGAGGCATCCGGA
